>Addgene plasmid #113953 | pCEP4-HA-Flag-natT1R2 a22-end_I132S-S212N-D231G | depositor full sequence | sequence record 215167 | pCEP4-HA-Flag-natT1R2 a22-end_I132S-S212N-D231G sequence 12946 bps
GCCGGCAAGGCCGGATCCAGACATGATAAGATACATTGATGAGTTTGGACAAACCACAACTAGAATGCAG
TGAAAAAAATGCTTTATTTGTGAAATTTGTGATGCTATTGCTTTATTTGTAACCATTATAAGCTGCAATA
AACAAGTTAACAACAACAATTGCATTCATTTTATGTTTCAGGTTCAGGGGGAGGTGGGGAGGTTTTTTAA
AGCAAGTAAAACCTCTACAAATGTGGTATGGCTGATTATGATCCGGCTGCCTCGCGCGTTTCGGTGATGA
CGGTGAAAACCTCTGACACATGCAGCTCCCGGAGACGGTCACAGCTTGTCTGTAAGCGGATGCCGGGAGC
AGACAAGCCCGTCAGGGCGCGTCAGCGGGTGTTGGCGGGTGTCGGGGCGCAGCCATGACCGGTCGACTCT
AGAGCCCCGCCGCCGGACGAACTAAACCTGACTACGGCATCTCTGCCCCTTCTTCGCTGGTACGAGGAGC
GCTTTTGTTTTGTATTCGGGGCAGTGCATGTAATCCCTTCAGTTGGTTGGTACAACTTGCCAACTGGGCC
CTGTTCCACATGTGACACGGGGGGGGACCAAACACAAAGGGGTTCTCTGACTGTAGTTGACATCCTTATA
AATGGATGTGCACATTTGCCAACACTGAGTGGCTTTCATCCTGGAGCAGACTTTGCATGCTGTGGACTGC
AACACAACATTGCCTTTATGTGTAACTCTTGGCTGAAGCTCTTACACCAATGCTGGGGGACATGTACCTC
CCAGGGGCCCAGGAAGACTACGGGAGGCTACACCAACGTCAATCAGAGGGGCCTGTGTAGCTACCGATAA
GCGGACCCTCAAGAGGGCATTAGCAATAGTGTTTATAAGGCCCCCTTGTTAACCCTAAACGGGTAGCATA
TGCTTCCCGGGTAGTAGTATATACTATCCAGACTAACCCTAATTCAATAGCATATGTTACCCAACGGGAA
GCATATGCTATCGAATTAGGGTTAGTAAAAGGGTCCTAAGGAACAGCGATATCTCCCACCCCATGAGCTG
TCACGGTTTTATTTACATGGGGTCAGGATTCCACGAGGGTAGTGAACCATTTTAGTCACAAGGGCAGTGG
CTGAAGATCAAGGAGCGGGCAGTGAACTCTCCTGAATCTTCGCCTGCTTCTTCATTCTCCTTCGTTTAGC
TAATAGAATAACTGCTGAGTTGTGAACAGTAAGGTGTATGTGAGGTGCTCGAAAACAAGGTTTCAGGTGA
CGCCCCCAGAATAAAATTTGGACGGGGGGTTCAGTGGTGGCATTGTGCTATGACACCAATATAACCCTCA
CAAACCCCTTGGGCAATAAATACTAGTGTAGGAATGAAACATTCTGAATATCTTTAACAATAGAAATCCA
TGGGGTGGGGACAAGCCGTAAAGACTGGATGTCCATCTCACACGAATTTATGGCTATGGGCAACACATAA
TCCTAGTGCAATATGATACTGGGGTTATTAAGATGTGTCCCAGGCAGGGACCAAGACAGGTGAACCATGT
TGTTACACTCTATTTGTAACAAGGGGAAAGAGAGTGGACGCCGACAGCAGCGGACTCCACTGGTTGTCTC
TAACACCCCCGAAAATTAAACGGGGCTCCACGCCAATGGGGCCCATAAACAAAGACAAGTGGCCACTCTT
TTTTTTGAAATTGTGGAGTGGGGGCACGCGTCAGCCCCCACACGCCGCCCTGCGGTTTTGGACTGTAAAA
TAAGGGTGTAATAACTTGGCTGATTGTAACCCCGCTAACCACTGCGGTCAAACCACTTGCCCACAAAACC
ACTAATGGCACCCCGGGGAATACCTGCATAAGTAGGTGGGCGGGCCAAGATAGGGGCGCGATTGCTGCGA
TCTGGAGGACAAATTACACACACTTGCGCCTGAGCGCCAAGCACAGGGTTGTTGGTCCTCATATTCACGA
GGTCGCTGAGAGCACGGTGGGCTAATGTTGCCATGGGTAGCATATACTACCCAAATATCTGGATAGCATA
TGCTATCCTAATCTATATCTGGGTAGCATAGGCTATCCTAATCTATATCTGGGTAGCATATGCTATCCTA
ATCTATATCTGGGTAGTATATGCTATCCTAATTTATATCTGGGTAGCATAGGCTATCCTAATCTATATCT
GGGTAGCATATGCTATCCTAATCTATATCTGGGTAGTATATGCTATCCTAATCTGTATCCGGGTAGCATA
TGCTATCCTAATAGAGATTAGGGTAGTATATGCTATCCTAATTTATATCTGGGTAGCATATACTACCCAA
ATATCTGGATAGCATATGCTATCCTAATCTATATCTGGGTAGCATATGCTATCCTAATCTATATCTGGGT
AGCATAGGCTATCCTAATCTATATCTGGGTAGCATATGCTATCCTAATCTATATCTGGGTAGTATATGCT
ATCCTAATTTATATCTGGGTAGCATAGGCTATCCTAATCTATATCTGGGTAGCATATGCTATCCTAATCT
ATATCTGGGTAGTATATGCTATCCTAATCTGTATCCGGGTAGCATATGCTATCCTCATGCATATACAGTC
AGCATATGATACCCAGTAGTAGAGTGGGAGTGCTATCCTTTGCATATGCCGCCACCTCCCAAGGGGGCGT
GAATTTTCGCTGCTTGTCCTTTTCCTGCATGCTGGTTGCTCCCATTCTTAGGTGAATTTAAGGAGGCCAG
GCTAAAGCCGTCGCATGTCTGATTGCTCACCAGGTAAATGTCGCTAATGTTTTCCAACGCGAGAAGGTGT
TGAGCGCGGAGCTGAGTGACGTGACAACATGGGTATGCCCAATTGCCCCATGTTGGGAGGACGAAAATGG
TGACAAGACAGATGGCCAGAAATACACCAACAGCACGCATGATGTCTACTGGGGATTTATTCTTTAGTGC
GGGGGAATACACGGCTTTTAATACGATTGAGGGCGTCTCCTAACAAGTTACATCACTCCTGCCCTTCCTC
ACCCTCATCTCCATCACCTCCTTCATCTCCGTCATCTCCGTCATCACCCTCCGCGGCAGCCCCTTCCACC
ATAGGTGGAAACCAGGGAGGCAAATCTACTCCATCGTCAAAGCTGCACACAGTCACCCTGATATTGCAGG
TAGGAGCGGGCTTTGTCATAACAAGGTCCTTAATCGCATCCTTCAAAACCTCAGCAAATATATGAGTTTG
TAAAAAGACCATGAAATAACAGACAATGGACTCCCTTAGCGGGCCAGGTTGTGGGCCGGGTCCAGGGGCC
ATTCCAAAGGGGAGACGACTCAATGGTGTAAGACGACATTGTGGAATAGCAAGGGCAGTTCCTCGCCTTA
GGTTGTAAAGGGAGGTCTTACTACCTCCATATACGAACACACCGGCGACCCAAGTTCCTTCGTCGGTAGT
CCTTTCTACGTGACTCCTAGCCAGGAGAGCTCTTAAACCTTCTGCAATGTTCTCAAATTTCGGGTTGGAA
CCTCCTTGACCACGATGCTTTCCAAACCACCCTCCTTTTTTGCGCCTGCCTCCATCACCCTGACCCCGGG
GTCCAGTGCTTGGGCCTTCTCCTGGGTCATCTGCGGGGCCCTGCTCTATCGCTCCCGGGGGCACGTCAGG
CTCACCATCTGGGCCACCTTCTTGGTGGTATTCAAAATAATCGGCTTCCCCTACAGGGTGGAAAAATGGC
CTTCTACCTGGAGGGGGCCTGCGCGGTGGAGACCCGGATGATGATGACTGACTACTGGGACTCCTGGGCC
TCTTTTCTCCACGTCCACGACCTCTCCCCCTGGCTCTTTCACGACTTCCCCCCCTGGCTCTTTCACGTCC
TCTACCCCGGCGGCCTCCACTACCTCCTCGACCCCGGCCTCCACTACCTCCTCGACCCCGGCCTCCACTG
CCTCCTCGACCCCGGCCTCCACCTCCTGCTCCTGCCCCTCCTGCTCCTGCCCCTCCTCCTGCTCCTGCCC
CTCCTGCCCCTCCTGCTCCTGCCCCTCCTGCCCCTCCTGCTCCTGCCCCTCCTGCCCCTCCTGCTCCTGC
CCCTCCTGCCCCTCCTCCTGCTCCTGCCCCTCCTGCCCCTCCTCCTGCTCCTGCCCCTCCTGCCCCTCCT
GCTCCTGCCCCTCCTGCCCCTCCTGCTCCTGCCCCTCCTGCCCCTCCTGCTCCTGCCCCTCCTGCTCCTG
CCCCTCCTGCTCCTGCCCCTCCTGCTCCTGCCCCTCCTGCCCCTCCTGCCCCTCCTCCTGCTCCTGCCCC
TCCTGCTCCTGCCCCTCCTGCCCCTCCTGCCCCTCCTGCTCCTGCCCCTCCTCCTGCTCCTGCCCCTCCT
GCCCCTCCTGCCCCTCCTCCTGCTCCTGCCCCTCCTGCCCCTCCTCCTGCTCCTGCCCCTCCTCCTGCTC
CTGCCCCTCCTGCCCCTCCTGCCCCTCCTCCTGCTCCTGCCCCTCCTGCCCCTCCTCCTGCTCCTGCCCC
TCCTCCTGCTCCTGCCCCTCCTGCCCCTCCTGCCCCTCCTCCTGCTCCTGCCCCTCCTCCTGCTCCTGCC
CCTCCTGCCCCTCCTGCCCCTCCTGCCCCTCCTCCTGCTCCTGCCCCTCCTCCTGCTCCTGCCCCTCCTG
CTCCTGCCCCTCCCGCTCCTGCTCCTGCTCCTGTTCCACCGTGGGTCCCTTTGCAGCCAATGCAACTTGG
ACGTTTTTGGGGTCTCCGGACACCATCTCTATGTCTTGGCCCTGATCCTGAGCCGCCCGGGGCTCCTGGT
CTTCCGCCTCCTCGTCCTCGTCCTCTTCCCCGTCCTCGTCCATGGTTATCACCCCCTCTTCTTTGAGGTC
CACTGCCGCCGGAGCCTTCTGGTCCAGATGTGTCTCCCTTCTCTCCTAGGCCATTTCCAGGTCCTGTACC
TGGCCCCTCGTCAGACATGATTCACACTAAAAGAGATCAATAGACATCTTTATTAGACGACGCTCAGTGA
ATACAGGGAGTGCAGACTCCTGCCCCCTCCAACAGCCCCCCCACCCTCATCCCCTTCATGGTCGCTGTCA
GACAGATCCAGGTCTGAAAATTCCCCATCCTCCGAACCATCCTCGTCCTCATCACCAATTACTCGCAGCC
CGGAAAACTCCCGCTGAACATCCTCAAGATTTGCGTCCTGAGCCTCAAGCCAGGCCTCAAATTCCTCGTC
CCCCTTTTTGCTGGACGGTAGGGATGGGGATTCTCGGGACCCCTCCTCTTCCTCTTCAAGGTCACCAGAC
AGAGATGCTACTGGGGCAACGGAAGAAAAGCTGGGTGCGGCCTGTGAGGATCAGCTTATCGATGATAAGC
TGTCAAACATGAGAATTCTTGAAGACGAAAGGGCCTCGTGATACGCCTATTTTTATAGGTTAATGTCATG
ATAATAATGGTTTCTTAGACGTCAGGTGGCACTTTTCGGGGAAATGTGCGCGGAACCCCTATTTGTTTAT
TTTTCTAAATACATTCAAATATGTATCCGCTCATGAGACAATAACCCTGATAAATGCTTCAATAATATTG
AAAAAGGAAGAGTATGAGTATTCAACATTTCCGTGTCGCCCTTATTCCCTTTTTTGCGGCATTTTGCCTT
CCTGTTTTTGCTCACCCAGAAACGCTGGTGAAAGTAAAAGATGCTGAAGATCAGTTGGGTGCACGAGTGG
GTTACATCGAACTGGATCTCAACAGCGGTAAGATCCTTGAGAGTTTTCGCCCCGAAGAACGTTTTCCAAT
GATGAGCACTTTTAAAGTTCTGCTATGTGGCGCGGTATTATCCCGTGTTGACGCCGGGCAAGAGCAACTC
GGTCGCCGCATACACTATTCTCAGAATGACTTGGTTGAGTACTCACCAGTCACAGAAAAGCATCTTACGG
ATGGCATGACAGTAAGAGAATTATGCAGTGCTGCCATAACCATGAGTGATAACACTGCGGCCAACTTACT
TCTGACAACGATCGGAGGACCGAAGGAGCTAACCGCTTTTTTGCACAACATGGGGGATCATGTAACTCGC
CTTGATCGTTGGGAACCGGAGCTGAATGAAGCCATACCAAACGACGAGCGTGACACCACGATGCCTGCAG
CAATGGCAACAACGTTGCGCAAACTATTAACTGGCGAACTACTTACTCTAGCTTCCCGGCAACAATTAAT
AGACTGGATGGAGGCGGATAAAGTTGCAGGACCACTTCTGCGCTCGGCCCTTCCGGCTGGCTGGTTTATT
GCTGATAAATCTGGAGCCGGTGAGCGTGGGTCTCGCGGTATCATTGCAGCACTGGGGCCAGATGGTAAGC
CCTCCCGTATCGTAGTTATCTACACGACGGGGAGTCAGGCAACTATGGATGAACGAAATAGACAGATCGC
TGAGATAGGTGCCTCACTGATTAAGCATTGGTAACTGTCAGACCAAGTTTACTCATATATACTTTAGATT
GATTTAAAACTTCATTTTTAATTTAAAAGGATCTAGGTGAAGATCCTTTTTGATAATCTCATGACCAAAA
TCCCTTAACGTGAGTTTTCGTTCCACTGAGCGTCAGACCCCGTAGAAAAGATCAAAGGATCTTCTTGAGA
TCCTTTTTTTCTGCGCGTAATCTGCTGCTTGCAAACAAAAAAACCACCGCTACCAGCGGTGGTTTGTTTG
CCGGATCAAGAGCTACCAACTCTTTTTCCGAAGGTAACTGGCTTCAGCAGAGCGCAGATACCAAATACTG
TCCTTCTAGTGTAGCCGTAGTTAGGCCACCACTTCAAGAACTCTGTAGCACCGCCTACATACCTCGCTCT
GCTAATCCTGTTACCAGTGGCTGCTGCCAGTGGCGATAAGTCGTGTCTTACCGGGTTGGACTCAAGACGA
TAGTTACCGGATAAGGCGCAGCGGTCGGGCTGAACGGGGGGTTCGTGCACACAGCCCAGCTTGGAGCGAA
CGACCTACACCGAACTGAGATACCTACAGCGTGAGCTATGAGAAAGCGCCACGCTTCCCGAAGGGAGAAA
GGCGGACAGGTATCCGGTAAGCGGCAGGGTCGGAACAGGAGAGCGCACGAGGGAGCTTCCAGGGGGAAAC
GCCTGGTATCTTTATAGTCCTGTCGGGTTTCGCCACCTCTGACTTGAGCGTCGATTTTTGTGATGCTCGT
CAGGGGGGCGGAGCCTATGGAAAAACGCCAGCAACGCGGCCTTTTTACGGTTCCTGGCCTTTTGCTGCGC
CGCGTGCGGCTGCTGGAGATGGCGGACGCGATGGATATGTTCTGCCAAGGGTTGGTTTGCGCATTCACAG
TTCTCCGCAAGAATTGATTGGCTCCAATTCTTGGAGTGGTGAATCCGTTAGCGAGGTGCCGCCGGCTTCC
ATTCAGGTCGAGGTGGCCCGGCTCCATGCACCGCGACGCAACGCGGGGAGGCAGACAAGGTATAGGGCGG
CGCCTACAATCCATGCCAACCCGTTCCATGTGCTCGCCGAGGCGGCATAAATCGCCGTGACGATCAGCGG
TCCAGTGATCGAAGTTAGGCTGGTAAGAGCCGCGAGCGATCCTTGAAGCTGTCCCTGATGGTCGTCATCT
ACCTGCCTGGACAGCATGGCCTGCAACGCGGGCATCCCGATGCCGCCGGAAGCGAGAAGAATCATAATGG
GGAAGGCCATCCAGCCTCGCGTCGCGAACGCCAGCAAGACGTAGCCCAGCGCGTCGGCCGCCATGCCCTG
CTTCATCCCCGTGGCCCGTTGCTCGCGTTTGCTGGCGGTGTCCCCGGAAGAAATATATTTGCATGTCTTT
AGTTCTATGATGACACAAACCCCGCCCAGCGTCTTGTCATTGGCGAATTCGAACACGCAGATGCAGTCGG
GGCGGCGCGGTCCCAGGTCCACTTCGCATATTAAGGTGACGCGTGTGGCCTCGAACACCGAGCGACCCTG
CAGCGACCCGCTTAACAGCGTCAACAGCGTGCCGCAGATCCCGGGCAATGAGATATGAAAAAGCCTGAAC
TCACCGCGACGTCTGTCGAGAAGTTTCTGATCGAAAAGTTCGACAGCGTCTCCGACCTGATGCAGCTCTC
GGAGGGCGAAGAATCTCGTGCTTTCAGCTTCGATGTAGGAGGGCGTGGATATGTCCTGCGGGTAAATAGC
TGCGCCGATGGTTTCTACAAAGATCGTTATGTTTATCGGCACTTTGCATCGGCCGCGCTCCCGATTCCGG
AAGTGCTTGACATTGGGGAATTCAGCGAGAGCCTGACCTATTGCATCTCCCGCCGTGCACAGGGTGTCAC
GTTGCAAGACCTGCCTGAAACCGAACTGCCCGCTGTTCTGCAGCCGGTCGCGGAGGCCATGGATGCGATC
GCTGCGGCCGATCTTAGCCAGACGAGCGGGTTCGGCCCATTCGGACCGCAAGGAATCGGTCAATACACTA
CATGGCGTGATTTCATATGCGCGATTGCTGATCCCCATGTGTATCACTGGCAAACTGTGATGGACGACAC
CGTCAGTGCGTCCGTCGCGCAGGCTCTCGATGAGCTGATGCTTTGGGCCGAGGACTGCCCCGAAGTCCGG
CACCTCGTGCACGCGGATTTCGGCTCCAACAATGTCCTGACGGACAATGGCCGCATAACAGCGGTCATTG
ACTGGAGCGAGGCGATGTTCGGGGATTCCCAATACGAGGTCGCCAACATCTTCTTCTGGAGGCCGTGGTT
GGCTTGTATGGAGCAGCAGACGCGCTACTTCGAGCGGAGGCATCCGGAGCTTGCAGGATCGCCGCGGCTC
CGGGCGTATATGCTCCGCATTGGTCTTGACCAACTCTATCAGAGCTTGGTTGACGGCAATTTCGATGATG
CAGCTTGGGCGCAGGGTCGATGCGACGCAATCGTCCGATCCGGAGCCGGGACTGTCGGGCGTACACAAAT
CGCCCGCAGAAGCGCGGCCGTCTGGACCGATGGCTGTGTAGAAGTACTCGCCGATAGTGGAAACCGACGC
CCCAGCACTCGTCCGAGGGCAAAGGAATAGGGGAGATGGGGGAGGCTAACTGAAACACGGAAGGAGACAA
TACCGGAAGGAACCCGCGCTATGACGGCAATAAAAAGACAGAATAAAACGCACGGGTGTTGGGTCGTTTG
TTCATAAACGCGGGGTTCGGTCCCAGGGCTGGCACTCTGTCGATACCCCACCGAGACCCCATTGGGGCCA
ATACGCCCGCGTTTCTTCCTTTTCCCCACCCCACCCCCCAAGTTCGGGTGAAGGCCCAGGGCTCGCAGCC
AACGTCGGGGCGGCAGGCCCTGCCATAGCCACTGGCCCCGTGGGTTAGGGACGGGGTCCCCCATGGGGAA
TGGTTTATGGTTCGTGGGGGTTATTATTTTGGGCGTTGCGTGGGGTCTGGTCCACGACTGGACTGAGCAG
ACAGACCCATGGTTTTTGGATGGCCTGGGCATGGACCGCATGTACTGGCGCGACACGAACACCGGGCGTC
TGTGGCTGCCAAACACCCCCGACCCCCAAAAACCACCGCGCGGATTTCTGGCGTGCCAAGCTAGTCGACC
AATTCTCATGTTTGACAGCTTATCATCGCAGATCCGGGCAACGTTGTTGCATTGCTGCAGGCGCAGAACT
GGTAGGTATGGAAGATCTATACATTGAATCAATATTGGCAATTAGCCATATTAGTCATTGGTTATATAGC
ATAAATCAATATTGGCTATTGGCCATTGCATACGTTGTATCTATATCATAATATGTACATTTATATTGGC
TCATGTCCAATATGACCGCCATGTTGACATTGATTATTGACTAGTTATTAATAGTAATCAATTACGGGGT
CATTAGTTCATAGCCCATATATGGAGTTCCGCGTTACATAACTTACGGTAAATGGCCCGCCTGGCTGACC
GCCCAACGACCCCCGCCCATTGACGTCAATAATGACGTATGTTCCCATAGTAACGCCAATAGGGACTTTC
CATTGACGTCAATGGGTGGAGTATTTACGGTAAACTGCCCACTTGGCAGTACATCAAGTGTATCATATGC
CAAGTCCGCCCCCTATTGACGTCAATGACGGTAAATGGCCCGCCTGGCATTATGCCCAGTACATGACCTT
ACGGGACTTTCCTACTTGGCAGTACATCTACGTATTAGTCATCGCTATTACCATGGTGATGCGGTTTTGG
CAGTACACCAATGGGCGTGGATAGCGGTTTGACTCACGGGGATTTCCAAGTCTCCACCCCATTGACGTCA
ATGGGAGTTTGTTTTGGCACCAAAATCAACGGGACTTTCCAAAATGTCGTAATAACCCCGCCCCGTTGAC
GCAAATGGGCGGTAGGCGTGTACGGTGGGAGGTCTATATAAGCAGAGCTCGTTTAGTGAACCGTCAGATC
TCTAGAAGCTGGGTACCAGCTGCTAGCGCCACCATGAAGACCATCATCGCCCTGAGCTACATCTTCTGCC
TGGTGTTCGCCGACTACAAGGATGACGACGACGGCAGCCCCGGAGGAGCTGCTGAGAACTCGGACTTCTA
CCTGCCTGGGGATTACCTCCTGGGTGGCCTCTTCTCCCTCCATGCCAACATGAAGGGCATTGTTCACCTT
AACTTCCTGCAGGTGCCCATGTGCAAGGAGTATGAAGTGAAGGTGATAGGCTACAACCTCATGCAGGCCA
TGCGCTTTGCGGTGGAGGAGATCAACAATGACAGCAGCCTGCTGCCTGGTGTGCTGCTGGGCTATGAGAT
CGTGGATGTGTGCTACATCTCCAACAATGTCCAGCCGGTGCTCTACTTCCTGGCACACGAGGACAACCTC
CTTCCCATCCAAGAGGACTACAGTAACTACAGTTCCCGTGTGGTGGCTGTCATTGGCCCTGACAACTCCG
AGTCTGTCATGACTGTGGCCAACTTCCTCTCCCTATTTCTCCTTCCACAGATCACCTACAGCGCCATCAG
CGATGAGCTGCGAGACAAGGTGCGCTTCCCGGCTTTGCTGCGTACCACACCCAGCGCCGACCACCACATC
GAGGCCATGGTGCAGCTTATGCTGCACTTCCGCTGGAACTGGATCATTGTGCTGGTGAGCAACGACACCT
ATGGCCGCGACAATGGCCAGCTGCTTGGCGAGCGCGTGGCCCGGCGCGGCATCTGCATCGCCTTCCAGGA
GACGCTGCCCACACTGCAGCCCAACCAGAACATGACGTCAGAGGAGCGCCAGCGCCTGGTGACCATTGTG
GACAAGCTGCAGCAGAGCACAGCGCGCGTCGTGGTCGTGTTCTCGCCCGACCTGACCCTGTACCACTTCT
TCAATGAGGTGCTGCGCCAGAACTTCACTGGCGCCGTGTGGATCGCCTCCGAGTCCTGGGCCATCGACCC
GGTCCTGCACAACCTCACGGAGCTGCGCCACTTGGGCACCTTCCTGGGCATCACCATCCAGAGCGTGCCC
ATCCCGGGCTTCAGTGAGTTCCGCGAGTGGGGCCCACAGGCTGGGCCGCCACCCCTCAGCAGGACCAGCC
AGAGCTATACCTGCAACCAGGAGTGCGACAACTGCCTGAACGCCACCTTGTCCTTCAACACCATTCTCAG
GCTCTCTGGGGAGCGTGTCGTCTACAGCGTGTACTCTGCGGTCTATGCTGTGGCCCATGCCCTGCACAGC
CTCCTCGGCTGTGACAAAAGCACCTGCACCAAGAGGGTGGTCTACCCCTGGCAGCTGCTTGAGGAGATCT
GGAAGGTCAACTTCACTCTCCTGGACCACCAAATCTTCTTCGACCCGCAAGGGGACGTGGCTCTGCACTT
GGAGATTGTCCAGTGGCAATGGGACCGGAGCCAGAATCCCTTCCAGAGCGTCGCCTCCTACTACCCCCTG
CAGCGACAGCTGAAGAACATCCAAGACATCTCCTGGCACACCATCAACAACACGATCCCTATGTCCATGT
GTTCCAAGAGGTGCCAGTCAGGGCAAAAGAAGAAGCCTGTGGGCATCCACGTCTGCTGCTTCGAGTGCAT
CGACTGCCTTCCCGGCACCTTCCTCAACCACACTGAAGATGAATATGAATGCCAGGCCTGCCCGAATAAC
GAGTGGTCCTACCAGAGTGAGACCTCCTGCTTCAAGCGGCAGCTGGTCTTCCTGGAATGGCATGAGGCAC
CCACCATCGCTGTGGCCCTGCTGGCCGCCCTGGGCTTCCTCAGCACCCTGGCCATCCTGGTGATATTCTG
GAGGCACTTCCAGACACCCATAGTTCGCTCGGCTGGGGGCCCCATGTGCTTCCTGATGCTGACACTGCTG
CTGGTGGCATACATGGTGGTCCCGGTGTACGTGGGGCCGCCCAAGGTCTCCACCTGCCTCTGCCGCCAGG
CCCTCTTTCCCCTCTGCTTCACAATCTGCATCTCCTGTATCGCCGTGCGTTCTTTCCAGATCGTCTGCGC
CTTCAAGATGGCCAGCCGCTTCCCACGCGCCTACAGCTACTGGGTCCGCTACCAGGGGCCCTACGTCTCT
ATGGCATTTATCACGGTACTCAAAATGGTCATTGTGGTAATTGGCATGCTGGCCACGGGCCTCAGTCCCA
CCACCCGTACTGACCCCGATGACCCCAAGATCACAATTGTCTCCTGTAACCCCAACTACCGCAACAGCCT
GCTGTTCAACACCAGCCTGGACCTGCTGCTCTCAGTGGTGGGTTTCAGCTTCGCCTACATGGGCAAAGAG
CTGCCCACCAACTACAACGAGGCCAAGTTCATCACCCTCAGCATGACCTTCTATTTCACCTCATCCGTCT
CCCTCTGCACCTTCATGTCTGCCTACAGCGGGGTGCTGGTCACCATCGTGGACCTCTTGGTCACTGTGCT
CAACCTCCTGGCCATCAGCCTGGGCTACTTCGGCCCCAAGTGCTACATGATCCTCTTCTACCCGGAGCGC
AACACGCCCGCCTACTTCAACAGCATGATCCAGGGCTACACCATGAGGAGGGACTAGTGACTCGAG
Features (pLannotate 1.2.2; 20 found; start..end, strand, type, name):
     14..148     -  polyA_signal   SV40 poly(A) signal: SV40 polyadenylation signal
    171..253     -  CDS            large T antigen (fragment): large T antigen from SV40 (simian virus 40)
    256..296     +  CDS            rop (fragment): Rop protein, which maintains plasmids at low copy number; rop
    898..2687    -  rep_origin     oriP: Epstein-Barr virus oriP replication origin (Yates et al., 2000)
   2692..2910    -  CDS            gL (fragment): GL_EBVB9 - Experimental evidence at protein level: Swiss-Prot protein existence level 1. The heterodimer glycoprotein H-glycoprotein L is required for the fusion of viral and plasma membranes leading to virus entry into the host cell. Acts as a functional inhibitor of gH and maintains gH in an inhibited form. Upon binding to host integrins, gL dissociates from gH leading to activation of the viral fusion glycoproteins gB and gH. Fusion of EBV with B-lymphocytes requires the additional receptor- binding protein gp42, which forms a complex with gH/gL. The heterodimer gH/gL targets also host EPHA
   2993..4918    -  CDS            EBNA1: Epstein-Barr nuclear antigen 1, also known as EBNA-1 crucial for latent viral infection, and for episomal amplification of vectors containing the oriP origin (Okita et al., 2013)
   4956..5300    -  CDS            BRRF2_EBVB9 (fragment): Protein inferred from homology: Swiss-Prot protein existence level 3. From Epstein-Barr virus (strain B95-8) (HHV-4) (Human herpesvirus 4).
   5303..5326    -  promoter       tet promoter (fragment): E. coli promoter for tetracycline efflux protein gene
   5439..5543    +  promoter       AmpR promoter: bla
   5544..6404    +  CDS            AmpR: β-lactamase; bla; confers resistance to ampicillin, carbenicillin, and related antibiotics
   6575..7163    +  rep_origin     ori: high-copy-number ColE1/pMB1/pBR322/pUC origin of replication
   7353..7697    -  CDS            TcR (fragment): tetracycline efflux protein; tet; confers resistance to tetracycline
   7780..7925    +  promoter       HSV TK promoter: herpes simplex virus thymidine kinase promoter
   7965..8990    +  CDS            HygR: aminoglycoside phosphotransferase from E. coli; aph(4)-Ia; confers resistance to hygromycin
   9055..9103    +  polyA_signal   HSV TK poly(A) signal: herpes simplex virus thymidine kinase polyadenylation signal (Cole and Stacy, 1985)
   9303..9527    +  CDS            gH (fragment): GH_HHV11 - Experimental evidence at protein level: Swiss-Prot protein existence level 1. The heterodimer glycoprotein H-glycoprotein L is required for the fusion of viral and plasma membranes leading to virus entry into the host cell. Following initial binding to host receptor, membrane fusion is mediated by the fusion machinery composed of gB and the heterodimer gH/gL. May also be involved in the fusion between the virion envelope and the outer nuclear membrane during virion morphogenesis. From Human herpesvirus 1 (strain 17) (HHV-1) (Human herpes simplex virus 1).
   9756..10135   +  enhancer       CMV enhancer: human cytomegalovirus immediate early enhancer
  10137..10336   +  promoter       CMV promoter: human cytomegalovirus (CMV) immediate early promoter
  10441..10458   +  CDS            3xFLAG (fragment): three tandem FLAG® epitope tags, followed by an enterokinase cleavage site
  10481..12934   +  CDS            TAS1R2: TS1R2_PAPHA - Experimental evidence at transcript level: Swiss-Prot protein existence level 2. Putative taste receptor. TAS1R2/TAS1R3 recognizes diverse natural and synthetic sweeteners (By similarity). From Papio hamadryas (Hamadryas baboon).
