[The description below was written by a language model from this plasmid's Addgene catalogue record and pLannotate feature annotations shown in this document.]
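Description:
pCEP4-HA-Flag-natT1R2 a22-end_I132S-S212N-D231G is a mammalian expression plasmid of about 12.9 kb built on the Invitrogen pCEP4 episomal backbone. It is propagated in E. coli through a high-copy ColE1/pUC-type origin with ampicillin selection (AmpR). In mammalian cells, a hygromycin resistance cassette driven by the HSV TK promoter and terminated by the TK polyadenylation signal provides selection. The backbone also carries the Epstein-Barr virus oriP origin and the EBNA1 gene, which together allow the plasmid to replicate and persist as an extrachromosomal episome in permissive primate cells. The short annotated fragments of rop, the tetracycline resistance gene, herpesvirus glycoproteins and SV40 large T antigen are backbone remnants rather than functional elements.

The payload, cloned between NheI and XhoI, is human TAS1R2 (T1R2), the class C GPCR subunit that pairs with T1R3 to form the sweet taste receptor. It is expressed from the CMV immediate-early enhancer/promoter and terminated by the SV40 poly(A) signal. The first 21 residues of the native protein are deleted and replaced by the influenza hemagglutinin signal/leader sequence followed by a FLAG epitope, so the tag sits at the extracellular N-terminus of the mature receptor. The automated annotation labels the tag as a 3xFLAG fragment and matches the coding sequence to a baboon orthologue, but the catalogue entry specifies a FLAG tag and the human gene. The substitutions I132S, S212N and D231G make this an expression-enhanced variant. The construct suits studies of T1R2 expression and trafficking, and the associated work concerns co-trafficking of the sweet taste receptor subunits and the dimer's architecture.
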