Addgene plasmid #113953: pCEP4-HA-Flag-natT1R2 a22-end_I132S-S212N-D231G
Purpose: mammalian expression plasmid for FLAG-tagged human T1R2 with signal peptide of influenza hemagglutinin; expression-enhanced variant
Depositing lab: Erik Procko. Depositing organization: University of Illinois at Urbana-Champaign. Publication: Structural architecture of a dimeric class C GPCR based on co-trafficking of sweet taste receptor subunits. Park J, Selvam B, Sanematsu K, Shigemura N, Shukla D, Procko E. J Biol Chem. 2019 Feb 5. pii: RA118.006173. doi: 10.1074/jbc.RA118.006173. PubMed 30723160.
Backbone
  Vector backbone: pCEP4
  Backbone manufacturer: invitrogen
  Backbone size w/o insert (bp): 10393
  Vector type: Mammalian Expression
  Selectable markers: Hygromycin
Growth in bacteria
  Bacterial resistance: Ampicillin, 100 μg/mL
  Growth temperature: 37°C
  Growth strain: DH5alpha
  Copy number: High Copy
Gene/Insert
  Gene/Insert name: T1R2 (alt names: natT1R2; hT1R2)
  Species: H. sapiens (human)
  Insert size (bp): 2553
  Mutation: delete N-terminal 21 residues, I132S, S212N, and D231G substitution
  GenBank ID: NM_152232.2
  Entrez Gene: TAS1R2 (a.k.a. GPR71, T1R2, TR2)
  Promoter: cmv
  Tag / fusion protein: Signal/leader sequence from influenza hemagglutinin (HA) (N terminal on insert); FLAG (N terminal on insert)
  Cloning method: Restriction Enzyme; 5′ cloning site NheI (not destroyed); 3′ cloning site XhoI (not destroyed)
  Sequencing primers: 5′ CMV_fwd; 3′ EBV_rev
Terms and licenses: Academic/Nonprofit Terms; Industry Terms: Not Available to Industry
How to cite: pCEP4-HA-Flag-natT1R2 a22-end_I132S-S212N-D231G was a gift from Erik Procko (Addgene plasmid # 113953 ; http://n2t.net/addgene:113953 ; RRID:Addgene_113953)
