>Addgene plasmid #113953 | pCEP4-HA-Flag-natT1R2 a22-end_I132S-S212N-D231G | addgene partial sequence | sequence record 224121 | Addgene Partial NGS Result
GCCCTGCTTCATCCCCGTGGCCCGTTGCTCGCGTTTGCTGGCGGTGTCCCCGGAAGAAATATATTTGCAT
GTCTTTAGTTCTATGATGACACAAACCCCGCCCAGCGTCTTGTCATTGGCGAATTCGAACACGCAGATGC
AGTCGGGGCGGCGCGGTCCGAGGTCCACTTCGCATATTAAGGTGACGCGTGTGGCCTCGAACACCGAGCG
ACCCTGCAGCGACCCGCTTAACAGCGTCAACAGCGTGCCGCAGATCCCGGGGGGCAATGAGATATGAAAA
AGCCTGAACTCACCGCGACGTCTGTCGAGAAGTTTCTGATCGAAAAGTTCGACAGCGTCTCCGACCTGAT
GCAGCTCTCGGAGGGCGAAGAATCTCGTGCTTTCAGCTTCGATGTAGGAGGGCGTGGATATGTCCTGCGG
GTAAATAGCTGCGCCGATGGTTTCTACAAAGATCGTTATGTTTATCGGCACTTTGCATCGGCCGCGCTCC
CGATTCCGGAAGTGCTTGACATTGGGGAATTCAGCGAGAGCCTGACCTATTGCATCTCCCGCCGTGCACA
GGGTGTCACGTTGCAAGACCTGCCTGAAACCGAACTGCCCGCTGTTCTGCAGCCGGTCGCGGAGGCCATG
GATGCGATCGCTGCGGCCGATCTTAGCCAGACGAGCGGGTTCGGCCCATTCGGACCGCAAGGAATCGGTC
AATACACTACATGGCGTGATTTCATATGCGCGATTGCTGATCCCCATGTGTATCACTGGCAAACTGTGAT
GGACGACACCGTCAGTGCGTCCGTCGCGCAGGCTCTCGATGAGCTGATGCTTTGGGCCGAGGACTGCCCC
GAAGTCCGGCACCTCGTGCACGCGGATTTCGGCTCCAACAATGTCCTGACGGACAATGGCCGCATAACAG
CGGTCATTGACTGGAGCGAGGCGATGTTCGGGGATTCCCAATACGAGGTCGCCAACATCTTCTTCTGGAG
GCCGTGGTTGGCTTGTATGGAGCAGCAGACGCGCTACTTCGAGCGGAGGCATCCGGAGCTTGCAGGATCG
CCGCGGCTCCGGGCGTATATGCTCCGCATTGGTCTTGACCAACTCTATCAGAGCTTGGTTGACGGCAATT
TCGATGATGCAGCTTGGGCGCAGGGTCGATGCGACGCAATCGTCCGATCCGGAGCCGGGACTGTCGGGCG
TACACAAATCGCCCGCAGAAGCGCGGCCGTCTGGACCGATGGCTGTGTAGAAGTACTCGCCGATAGTGGA
AACCGACGCCCCAGCACTCGTCCGGATCGGGAGATGGGGGAGGCTAACTGAAACACGGAAGGAGACAATA
CCGGAAGGAACCCGCGCTATGACGGCAATAAAAAGACAGAATAAAACGCACGGGTGTTGGGTCGTTTGTT
CATAAACGCGGGGTTCGGTCCCAGGGCTGGCACTCTGTCGATACCCCACCGAGACCCCATTGGGGCCAAT
ACGCCCGCGTTTCTTCCTTTTCCCCACCCCACCCCCCAAGTTCGGGTGAAGGCCCAGGGCTCGCAGCCAA
CGTCGGGGCGGCAGGCCCTGCCATAGCCACTGGCCCCGTGGGTTAGGGACGGGGTCCCCCATGGGGAATG
GTTTATGGTTCGTGGGGGTTATTATTTTGGGCGTTGCGTGGGGTCAGGTCCACGACTGGACTGAGCAGAC
AGACCCATGGTTTTTGGATGGCCTGGGCATGGACCGCATGTACTGGCGCGACACGAACACCGGGCGTCTG
TGGCTGCCAAACACCCCCGACCCCCAAAAACCACCGCGCGGATTTCTGGCGTGCCAAGCTAGTCGACCAA
TTCTCATGTTTGACAGCTTATCATCGCAGATCCGGGCAACGTTGTTGCCATTGCTGCAGGCGCAGAACTG
GTAGGTATGGAAGATCTATACATTGAATCAATATTGGCAATTAGCCATATTAGTCATTGGTTATATAGCA
TAAATCAATATTGGCTATTGGCCATTGCATACGTTGTATCTATATCATAATATGTACATTTATATTGGCT
CATGTCCAATATGACCGCCATGTTGACATTGATTATTGACTAGTTATTAATAGTAATCAATTACGGGGTC
ATTAGTTCATAGCCCATATATGGAGTTCCGCGTTACATAACTTACGGTAAATGGCCCGCCTGGCTGACCG
CCCAACGACCCCCGCCCATTGACGTCAATAATGACGTATGTTCCCATAGTAACGCCAATAGGGACTTTCC
ATTGACGTCAATGGGTGGAGTATTTACGGTAAACTGCCCACTTGGCAGTACATCAAGTGTATCATATGCC
AAGTCCGCCCCCTATTGACGTCAATGACGGTAAATGGCCCGCCTGGCATTATGCCCAGTACATGACCTTA
CGGGACTTTCCTACTTGGCAGTACATCTACGTATTAGTCATCGCTATTACCATGGTGATGCGGTTTTGGC
AGTACACCAATGGGCGTGGATAGCGGTTTGACTCACGGGGATTTCCAAGTCTCCACCCCATTGACGTCAA
TGGGAGTTTGTTTTGGCACCAAAATCAACGGGACTTTCCAAAATGTCGTAATAACCCCGCCCCGTTGACG
CAAATGGGCGGTAGGCGTGTACGGTGGGAGGTCTATATAAGCAGAGCTCGTTTAGTGAACCGTCAGATCT
CTAGAAGCTGGGTACCAGCTGCTAGCGCCACCATGAAGACCATCATCGCCCTGAGCTACATCTTCTGCCT
GGTGTTCGCCGACTACAAGGATGACGACGACGGCAGCCCCGGAGGAGCTGCTGAGAACTCGGACTTCTAC
CTGCCTGGGGATTACCTCCTGGGTGGCCTCTTCTCCCTCCATGCCAACATGAAGGGCATTGTTCACCTTA
ACTTCCTGCAGGTGCCCATGTGCAAGGAGTATGAAGTGAAGGTGATAGGCTACAACCTCATGCAGGCCAT
GCGCTTTGCGGTGGAGGAGATCAACAATGACAGCAGCCTGCTGCCTGGTGTGCTGCTGGGCTATGAGATC
GTGGATGTGTGCTACATCTCCAACAATGTCCAGCCGGTGCTCTACTTCCTGGCACACGAGGACAACCTCC
TTCCCATCCAAGAGGACTACAGTAACTACAGTTCCCGTGTGGTGGCTGTCATTGGCCCTGACAACTCCGA
GTCTGTCATGACTGTGGCCAACTTCCTCTCCCTATTTCTCCTTCCACAGATCACCTACAGCGCCATCAGC
GATGAGCTGCGAGACAAGGTGCGCTTCCCGGCTTTGCTGCGTACCACACCCAGCGCCGACCACCACATCG
AGGCCATGGTGCAGCTTATGCTGCACTTCCGCTGGAACTGGATCATTGTGCTGGTGAGCAACGACACCTA
TGGCCGCGACAATGGCCAGCTGCTTGGCGAGCGCGTGGCCCGGCGCGGCATCTGCATCGCCTTCCAGGAG
ACGCTGCCCACACTGCAGCCCAACCAGAACATGACGTCAGAGGAGCGCCAGCGCCTGGTGACCATTGTGG
ACAAGCTGCAGCAGAGCACAGCGCGCGTCGTGGTCGTGTTCTCGCCCGACCTGACCCTGTACCACTTCTT
CAATGAGGTGCTGCGCCAGAACTTCACTGGCGCCGTGTGGATCGCCTCCGAGTCCTGGGCCATCGACCCG
GTCCTGCACAACCTCACGGAGCTGCGCCACTTGGGCACCTTCCTGGGCATCACCATCCAGAGCGTGCCCA
TCCCGGGCTTCAGTGAGTTCCGCGAGTGGGGCCCACAGGCTGGGCCGCCACCCCTCAGCAGGACCAGCCA
GAGCTATACCTGCAACCAGGAGTGCGACAACTGCCTGAACGCCACCTTGTCCTTCAACACCATTCTCAGG
CTCTCTGGGGAGCGTGTCGTCTACAGCGTGTACTCTGCGGTCTATGCTGTGGCCCATGCCCTGCACAGCC
TCCTCGGCTGTGACAAAAGCACCTGCACCAAGAGGGTGGTCTACCCCTGGCAGCTGCTTGAGGAGATCTG
GAAGGTCAACTTCACTCTCCTGGACCACCAAATCTTCTTCGACCCGCAAGGGGACGTGGCTCTGCACTTG
GAGATTGTCCAGTGGCAATGGGACCGGAGCCAGAATCCCTTCCAGAGCGTCGCCTCCTACTACCCCCTGC
AGCGACAGCTGAAGAACATCCAAGACATCTCCTGGCACACCATCAACAACACGATCCCTATGTCCATGTG
TTCCAAGAGGTGCCAGTCAGGGCAAAAGAAGAAGCCTGTGGGCATCCACGTCTGCTGCTTCGAGTGCATC
GACTGCCTTCCCGGCACCTTCCTCAACCACACTGAAGATGAATATGAATGCCAGGCCTGCCCGAATAACG
AGTGGTCCTACCAGAGTGAGACCTCCTGCTTCAAGCGGCAGCTGGTCTTCCTGGAATGGCATGAGGCACC
CACCATCGCTGTGGCCCTGCTGGCCGCCCTGGGCTTCCTCAGCACCCTGGCCATCCTGGTGATATTCTGG
AGGCACTTCCAGACACCCATAGTTCGCTCGGCTGGGGGCCCCATGTGCTTCCTGATGCTGACACTGCTGC
TGGTGGCATACATGGTGGTCCCGGTGTACGTGGGGCCGCCCAAGGTCTCCACCTGCCTCTGCCGCCAGGC
CCTCTTTCCCCTCTGCTTCACAATCTGCATCTCCTGTATCGCCGTGCGTTCTTTCCAGATCGTCTGCGCC
TTCAAGATGGCCAGCCGCTTCCCACGCGCCTACAGCTACTGGGTCCGCTACCAGGGGCCCTACGTCTCTA
TGGCATTTATCACGGTACTCAAAATGGTCATTGTGGTAATTGGCATGCTGGCCACGGGCCTCAGTCCCAC
CACCCGTACTGACCCCGATGACCCCAAGATCACAATTGTCTCCTGTAACCCCAACTACCGCAACAGCCTG
CTGTTCAACACCAGCCTGGACCTGCTGCTCTCAGTGGTGGGTTTCAGCTTCGCCTACATGGGCAAAGAGC
TGCCCACCAACTACAACGAGGCCAAGTTCATCACCCTCAGCATGACCTTCTATTTCACCTCATCCGTCTC
CCTCTGCACCTTCATGTCTGCCTACAGCGGGGTGCTGGTCACCATCGTGGACCTCTTGGTCACTGTGCTC
AACCTCCTGGCCATCAGCCTGGGCTACTTCGGCCCCAAGTGCTACATGATCCTCTTCTACCCGGAGCGCA
ACACGCCCGCCTACTTCAACAGCATGATCCAGGGCTACACCATGAGGAGGGACTAGTGACTCGAGGCCGG
CAAGGCCGGATCCAGACATGATAAGATACATTGATGAGTTTGGACAAACCACAACTAGAATGCAGTGAAA
AAAATGCTTTATTTGTGAAATTTGTGATGCTATTGCTTTATTTGTAACCATTATAAGCTGCAATAAACAA
GTTAACAACAACAATTGCATTCATTTTATGTTTCAGGTTCAGGGGGAGGTGTGGGAGGTTTTTTAAAGCA
AGTAAAACCTCTACAAATGTGGTATGGCTGATTATGATCCGGCTGCCTCGCGCGTTTCGGTGATGACGGT
GAAAACCTCTGACACATGCAGCTCCCGGAGACGGTCACAGCTTGTCTGTAAGCGGATGCCGGGAGCAGAC
AAGCCCGTCAGGGCGCGTCAGCGGGTGTTGGCGGGTGTCGGGGCGCAGCCATGA
